>Addgene plasmid #83850 | pDONR-IAA13_no stop | depositor full sequence | sequence record 161921 | pDONR-IAA13_no stop sequence 3288 bps
CTTTCCTGCGTTATCCCCTGATTCTGTGGATAACCGTATTACCGCCTTTGAGTGAGCTGATACCGCTCGC
CGCAGCCGAACGACCGAGCGCAGCGAGTCAGTGAGCGAGGAAGCGGAAGAGCGCCCAATACGCAAACCGC
CTCTCCCCGCGCGTTGGCCGATTCATTAATGCAGCTGGCACGACAGGTTTCCCGACTGGAAAGCGGGCAG
TGAGCGCAACGCAATTAATACGCGTACCGCTAGCCAGGAAGAGTTTGTAGAAACGCAAAAAGGCCATCCG
TCAGGATGGCCTTCTGCTTAGTTTGATGCCTGGCAGTTTATGGCGGGCGTCCTGCCCGCCACCCTCCGGG
CCGTTGCTTCACAACGTTCAAATCCGCTCCCGGCGGATTTGTCCTACTCAGGAGAGCGTTCACCGACAAA
CAACAGATAAAACGAAAGGCCCAGTCTTCCGACTGAGCCTTTCGTTTTATTTGATGCCTGGCAGTTCCCT
ACTCTCGCGTTAACGCTAGCATGGATGTTTTCCCAGTCACGACGTTGTAAAACGACGGCCAGTCTTAAGC
TCGGGCCCCAAATAATGATTTTATTTTGACTGATAGTGACCTGTTCGTTGCAACAAATTGATGAGCAATG
CTTTTTTATAATGCCAACTTTGTACAAAAAAGCAGGCTTCAAAATGATTACTGAACTTGAGATGGGGAAA
GGTGAGAGTGAGCTTGAGCTTGGTCTAGGGCTGAGTCTTGGCGGTGGAACGGCGGCCAAGATTGGTAAAT
CAGGTGGTGGTGGCGCGTGGGGAGAGCGTGGAAGGCTTTTGACGGCTAAGGATTTTCCTTCTGTTGGTTC
TAAACGTGCTGCTGATTCTGCTTCTCATGCTGGTTCATCTCCTCCTCGTTCAAGTCAAGTTGTTGGATGG
CCTCCTATAGGGTCACACAGGATGAACAGTTTGGTTAATAACCAAGCTACAAAGTCAGCAAGAGAAGAAG
AAGAAGCTGGTAAGAAGAAAGTGAAAGATGATGAACCTAAAGATGTGACAAAGAAAGTGAATGGGAAAGT
ACAAGTTGGATTTATTAAGGTGAACATGGATGGAGTTGCTATAGGAAGAAAAGTGGATTTGAATGCTCAT
TCTTCTTACGAGAATTTGGCGCAAACATTGGAAGATATGTTCTTTCGCACTAATCCGGGTACTGTCGGGT
TAACCAGTCAGTTCACTAAACCGTTGAGGCTTTTAGATGGATCGTCTGAGTTTGTACTTACTTATGAAGA
TAAGGAAGGAGATTGGATGCTTGTTGGTGATGTTCCATGGAGAATGTTCATCAACTCGGTGAAAAGGCTA
CGTGTGATGAAAACCTCTGAAGCTAATGGACTCGCTGCACGAAATCAAGAACCAAACGAGAGACAGCGAA
AGCAGCCGGTTCACCCAGCTTTCTTGTACAAAGTTGGCATTATAAGAAAGCATTGCTTATCAATTTGTTG
CAACGAACAGGTCACTATCAGTCAAAATAAAATCATTATTTGCCATCCAGCTGATATCCCCTATAGTGAG
TCGTATTACATGGTCATAGCTGTTTCCTGGCAGCTCTGGCCCGTGTCTCAAAATCTCTGATGTTACATTG
CACAAGATAAAATAATATCATCATGAACAATAAAACTGTCTGCTTACATAAACAGTAATACAAGGGGTGT
TATGAGCCATATTCAACGGGAAACGTCGAGGCCGCGATTAAATTCCAACATGGATGCTGATTTATATGGG
TATAAATGGGCTCGCGATAATGTCGGGCAATCAGGTGCGACAATCTATCGCTTGTATGGGAAGCCCGATG
CGCCAGAGTTGTTTCTGAAACATGGCAAAGGTAGCGTTGCCAATGATGTTACAGATGAGATGGTCAGACT
AAACTGGCTGACGGAATTTATGCCTCTTCCGACCATCAAGCATTTTATCCGTACTCCTGATGATGCATGG
TTACTCACCACTGCGATCCCCGGAAAAACAGCATTCCAGGTATTAGAAGAATATCCTGATTCAGGTGAAA
ATATTGTTGATGCGCTGGCAGTGTTCCTGCGCCGGTTGCATTCGATTCCTGTTTGTAATTGTCCTTTTAA
CAGCGATCGCGTATTTCGTCTCGCTCAGGCGCAATCACGAATGAATAACGGTTTGGTTGATGCGAGTGAT
TTTGATGACGAGCGTAATGGCTGGCCTGTTGAACAAGTCTGGAAAGAAATGCATAAACTTTTGCCATTCT
CACCGGATTCAGTCGTCACTCATGGTGATTTCTCACTTGATAACCTTATTTTTGACGAGGGGAAATTAAT
AGGTTGTATTGATGTTGGACGAGTCGGAATCGCAGACCGATACCAGGATCTTGCCATCCTATGGAACTGC
CTCGGTGAGTTTTCTCCTTCATTACAGAAACGGCTTTTTCAAAAATATGGTATTGATAATCCTGATATGA
ATAAATTGCAGTTTCATTTGATGCTCGATGAGTTTTTCTAATCAGAATTGGTTAATTGGTTGTAACACTG
GCAGAGCATTACGCTGACTTGACGGGACGGCGCAAGCTCATGACCAAAATCCCTTAACGTGAGTTACGCG
TCGTTCCACTGAGCGTCAGACCCCGTAGAAAAGATCAAAGGATCTTCTTGAGATCCTTTTTTTCTGCGCG
TAATCTGCTGCTTGCAAACAAAAAAACCACCGCTACCAGCGGTGGTTTGTTTGCCGGATCAAGAGCTACC
AACTCTTTTTCCGAAGGTAACTGGCTTCAGCAGAGCGCAGATACCAAATACTGTTCTTCTAGTGTAGCCG
TAGTTAGGCCACCACTTCAAGAACTCTGTAGCACCGCCTACATACCTCGCTCTGCTAATCCTGTTACCAG
TGGCTGCTGCCAGTGGCGATAAGTCGTGTCTTACCGGGTTGGACTCAAGACGATAGTTACCGGATAAGGC
GCAGCGGTCGGGCTGAACGGGGGGTTCGTGCACACAGCCCAGCTTGGAGCGAACGACCTACACCGAACTG
AGATACCTACAGCGTGAGCTATGAGAAAGCGCCACGCTTCCCGAAGGGAGAAAGGCGGACAGGTATCCGG
TAAGCGGCAGGGTCGGAACAGGAGAGCGCACGAGGGAGCTTCCAGGGGGAAACGCCTGGTATCTTTATAG
TCCTGTCGGGTTTCGCCACCTCTGACTTGAGCGTCGATTTTTGTGATGCTCGTCAGGGGGGCGGAGCCTA
TGGAAAAACGCCAGCAACGCGGCCTTTTTACGGTTCCTGGCCTTTTGCTGGCCTTTTGCTCACATGTT
Features (pLannotate 1.2.2; 10 found; start..end, strand, type, name):
    121..213     +  CDS            lacI (fragment): lac repressor; lacI; The lac repressor binds to the lac operator to inhibit transcription in E. coli. This inhibition can be relieved by adding lactose or isopropyl-β-D-thiogalactopyranoside (IPTG).
    268..295     -  terminator     rrnB T2 terminator: transcription terminator T2 from the E. coli rrnB gene
    427..470     +  terminator     rrnB T1 terminator: Escherichia coli rrnB; transcription terminator T1 from the E. coli rrnB gene
    517..553     -  CDS            lacZα (fragment): LacZα fragment of β-galactosidase; lacZ fragment
    569..668     +  protein_bind   attL1: mutant version of attL; recombination site for the Gateway® LR reaction LR Clonase™
    674..1411    +  CDS            IAA13: IAA13_ARATH - Experimental evidence at protein level: Swiss-Prot protein existence level 1. Aux/IAA proteins are short-lived transcriptional factors that function as repressors of early auxin response genes at low auxin concentrations. Repression is thought to result from the interaction with auxin response factors (ARFs), proteins that bind to the auxin- responsive promoter element (AuxRE). Formation of heterodimers with ARF proteins may alter their ability to modulate early auxin response genes expression. From Arabidopsis thaliana (Mouse-ear cress).
   1413..1512    -  protein_bind   attL2: mutant version of attL; recombination site for the Gateway® LR reaction LR Clonase™
   1530..1548    -  promoter       T7 promoter: promoter for bacteriophage T7 RNA polymerase
   1682..2491    +  CDS            KanR: aminoglycoside phosphotransferase; aph(3')-Ia; confers resistance to kanamycin in bacteria or G418 (Geneticin®) in eukaryotes
   2638..3226    +  rep_origin     ori: high-copy-number ColE1/pMB1/pBR322/pUC origin of replication
