[The description below was written by a language model from this plasmid's Addgene catalogue record and pLannotate feature annotations shown in this document.]
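Description:
pDONR-IAA13_no stop is a Gateway entry clone built in the Invitrogen pDONR221 backbone. It carries the Arabidopsis thaliana IAA13 coding sequence (AT2G33310) with its stop codon removed. The plasmid is about 3.3 kb, is propagated in E. coli from a high-copy ColE1/pUC-type origin, and is selected with kanamycin through the aminoglycoside phosphotransferase (KanR) gene. Although the record calls it a donor vector, the annotated sequence shows the insert flanked by attL1 and attL2 sites. This means the BP recombination has already taken place and the plasmid is ready for LR reactions.

The IAA13 open reading frame sits directly between the two attL sites, with no dedicated promoter driving it, so the plasmid is a shuttle for the coding sequence rather than an expression construct. The rrnB T1 and T2 terminators lie upstream of attL1 and insulate the insert from read-through transcription. A T7 promoter lies just outside attL2, oriented toward the insert, and short lacI and lacZα fragments are backbone remnants. M13 forward and reverse priming sites flank the cassette for sequence verification.

IAA13 belongs to the Aux/IAA family of short-lived transcriptional repressors, which interact with auxin response factors and restrain early auxin-responsive genes at low auxin levels. Omitting the stop codon lets LR transfer into destination vectors place the protein in frame with a C-terminal tag or reporter. The associated publication concerns a synthetic approach to the tunability of auxin signaling, which suggests such fusions were the intended use, but the record does not name specific destination vectors or fusion partners.
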