Addgene plasmid #83850: pDONR-IAA13_no stop
Purpose: Gateway donor vector for IAA13 with no stop codon
Depositing lab: Jennifer Nemhauser. Depositing organization: University of Washington. Publication: A synthetic approach reveals extensive tunability of auxin signaling. Havens KA, Guseman JM, Jang SS, Pierre-Jerome E, Bolten N, Klavins E, Nemhauser JL. Plant Physiol. 2012 Sep;160(1):135-42. doi: 10.1104/pp.112.202184. Epub 2012 Jul 27. PubMed 22843664.
Backbone
  Vector backbone: pDONR221
  Backbone manufacturer: Invitrogen
  Vector type: Gateway Donor vector
Growth in bacteria
  Bacterial resistance: Kanamycin, 50 μg/mL
  Growth temperature: 37°C
  Growth strain: DH5alpha
  Copy number: Unknown
Gene/Insert
  Gene/Insert name: IAA13
  Species: A. thaliana (mustard weed)
  Mutation: no stop codon
  Entrez Gene: IAA13 (a.k.a. AT2G33310, F4P9.8, F4P9_8, auxin-induced protein 13)
  Cloning method: Gateway Cloning
  Sequencing primers: 5′ M13F; 3′ M13R
Terms and licenses: Academic/Nonprofit Terms; Industry Terms: Not Available to Industry
How to cite: pDONR-IAA13_no stop was a gift from Jennifer Nemhauser (Addgene plasmid # 83850 ; http://n2t.net/addgene:83850 ; RRID:Addgene_83850)
