>Addgene plasmid #83850 | pDONR-IAA13_no stop | addgene partial sequence | sequence record 161320 | M13pUC-Fwd 5'-CCCAGTCACGACGTTGTAAAACG-3'
AATAATGATTTTATTTTGACTGATAGTGACCTGTTCGTTGCAACAAATTGATGAGCAATGCTTTTTTATA
ATGCCAACTTTGTACAAAAAAGCAGGCTTCAAAATGATTACTGAACTTGAGATGGGGAAAGGTGAGAGTG
AGCTTGAGCTTGGTCTAGGGCTGAGTCTTGGCGGTGGAACGGCGGCCAAGATTGGTAAATCAGGTGGTGG
TGGCGCGTGGGGAGAGCGTGGAAGGCTTTTGACGGCTAAGGATTTTCCTTCTGTTGGTTCTAAACGTGCT
GCTGATTCTGCTTCTCATGCTGGTTCATCTCCTCCTCGTTCAAGTCAAGTTGTTGGATGGCCTCCTATAG
GGTCACACAGGATGAACAGTTTGGTTAATAACCAAGCTACAAAGTCAGCAAGAGAAGAAGAAGAAGCTGG
TAAGAAGAAAGTGAAAGATGATGAACCTAAAGATGTGACAAAGAAAGTGAATGGGAAAGTACAAGTTGGA
TTTATTAAGGTGAACATGGATGGAGTTGCTATAGGAAGAAAAGTGGATTTGAATGCTCATTCTTCTTACG
AGAATTTGGCGCAAACATTGGAAGATATGTTCTTTCGCACTAATCCGGGTACTGTCGGGTTAACCAGTCA
GTTCACTAAACCGTTGAGGCTTTTAGATGGATCGTCTGAGTTTGTACTTACTTATGAAGATAAGGAAGGA
GATTGGATGCTTGTTGGTGATGTTCCATGGAGAATGTTCATCAACTCGGTGAAAAGGCTACGTGTGATGA
AAACCTCTGAAGCTAATGGACTCGCTGCACGAAATCAAGAACCAAACGAGAGACAGCGAAAGCAGCCGGT
TCACCCAGCTTTCTTGTACAAAGTTGGCATTATAAGAAAGCATTGCTTATCAATTTGTTGCAACGAACAG
GTCACTATCAGTCAAAATAAAATCATTATTTGCCATCCAGCTGATATCCCCTATAGTGAGTC
