>Addgene plasmid #83850 | pDONR-IAA13_no stop | addgene partial sequence | sequence record 161321 | M13-Rev 5'-CAGGAAACAGCTATGACC-3'
CAGCTGGATGGCAAATAATGATTTTATTTTGACTGATAGTGACCTGTTCGTTGCAACAAATTGATAAGCA
ATGCTTTCTTATAATGCCAACTTTGTACAAGAAAGCTGGGTGAACCGGCTGCTTTCGCTGTCTCTCGTTT
GGTTCTTGATTTCGTGCAGCGAGTCCATTAGCTTCAGAGGTTTTCATCACACGTAGCCTTTTCACCGAGT
TGATGAACATTCTCCATGGAACATCACCAACAAGCATCCAATCTCCTTCCTTATCTTCATAAGTAAGTAC
AAACTCAGACGATCCATCTAAAAGCCTCAACGGTTTAGTGAACTGACTGGTTAACCCGACAGTACCCGGA
TTAGTGCGAAAGAACATATCTTCCAATGTTTGCGCCAAATTCTCGTAAGAAGAATGAGCATTCAAATCCA
CTTTTCTTCCTATAGCAACTCCATCCATGTTCACCTTAATAAATCCAACTTGTACTTTCCCATTCACTTT
CTTTGTCACATCTTTAGGTTCATCATCTTTCACTTTCTTCTTACCAGCTTCTTCTTCTTCTCTTGCTGAC
TTTGTAGCTTGGTTATTAACCAAACTGTTCATCCTGTGTGACCCTATAGGAGGCCATCCAACAACTTGAC
TTGAACGAGGAGGAGATGAACCAGCATGAGAAGCAGAATCAGCAGCACGTTTAGAACCAACAGAAGGAAA
ATCCTTAGCCGTCAAAAGCCTTCCACGCTCTCCCCACGCGCCACCACCACCTGATTTACCAATCTTGGCC
GCCGTTCCACCGCCAAGACTCAGCCCTAGACCAAGCTCAAGCTCACTCTCACCTTTCCCCATCTCAAGTT
CAGTAATCATTTT
